>Addgene plasmid #90728 | KNSTRN D11.2 gRNA | addgene full sequence | sequence record 183187 | Addgene NGS Result
CCCAATACGCAAACCGCCTCTCCCCGCGCGTTGGCCGATTCATTAATGCAGCTGGCACGACAGGTTTCCC
GACTGGAAAGCGGGCAGTGAGCGCAACGCAATTAATGTGAGTTAGCTCACTCATTAGGCACCCCAGGCTT
TACACTTTATGCTTCCGGCTCGTATGTTGTGTGGAATTGTGAGCGGATAACAATTTCACACAGGAAACAG
CTATGACCATGATTACGCCAAGCGCGCAATTAACCCTCACTAAAGGGAACAAAAGCTGGAGCTGCAAGCT
TAATGTAGTCTTATGCAATACTCTTGTAGTCTTGCAACATGGTAACGATGAGTTAGCAACATGCCTTACA
AGGAGAGAAAAAGCACCGTGCATGCCGATTGGTGGAAGTAAGGTGGTACGATCGTGCCTTATTAGGAAGG
CAACAGACGGGTCTGACATGGATTGGACGAACCACTGAATTGCCGCATTGCAGAGATATTGTATTTAAGT
GCCTAGCTCGATACATAAACGGGTCTCTCTGGTTAGACCAGATCTGAGCCTGGGAGCTCTCTGGCTAACT
AGGGAACCCACTGCTTAAGCCTCAATAAAGCTTGCCTTGAGTGCTTCAAGTAGTGTGTGCCCGTCTGTTG
TGTGACTCTGGTAACTAGAGATCCCTCAGACCCTTTTAGTCAGTGTGGAAAATCTCTAGCAGTGGCGCCC
GAACAGGGACTTGAAAGCGAAAGGGAAACCAGAGGAGCTCTCTCGACGCAGGACTCGGCTTGCTGAAGCG
CGCACGGCAAGAGGCGAGGGGCGGCGACTGGTGAGTACGCCAAAAATTTTGACTAGCGGAGGCTAGAAGG
AGAGAGATGGGTGCGAGAGCGTCAGTATTAAGCGGGGGAGAATTAGATCGCGATGGGAAAAAATTCGGTT
AAGGCCAGGGGGAAAGAAAAAATATAAATTAAAACATATAGTATGGGCAAGCAGGGAGCTAGAACGATTC
GCAGTTAATCCTGGCCTGTTAGAAACATCAGAAGGCTGTAGACAAATACTGGGACAGCTACAACCATCCC
TTCAGACAGGATCAGAAGAACTTAGATCATTATATAATACAGTAGCAACCCTCTATTGTGTGCATCAAAG
GATAGAGATAAAAGACACCAAGGAAGCTTTAGACAAGATAGAGGAAGAGCAAAACAAAAGTAAGACCACC
GCACAGCAAGCGGCCGCTGATCTTCAGACCTGGAGGAGGAGATATGAGGGACAATTGGAGAAGTGAATTA
TATAAATATAAAGTAGTAAAAATTGAACCATTAGGAGTAGCACCCACCAAGGCAAAGAGAAGAGTGGTGC
AGAGAGAAAAAAGAGCAGTGGGAATAGGAGCTTTGTTCCTTGGGTTCTTGGGAGCAGCAGGAAGCACTAT
GGGCGCAGCGTCAATGACGCTGACGGTACAGGCCAGACAATTATTGTCTGGTATAGTGCAGCAGCAGAAC
AATTTGCTGAGGGCTATTGAGGCGCAACAGCATCTGTTGCAACTCACAGTCTGGGGCATCAAGCAGCTCC
AGGCAAGAATCCTGGCTGTGGAAAGATACCTAAAGGATCAACAGCTCCTGGGGATTTGGGGTTGCTCTGG
AAAACTCATTTGCACCACTGCTGTGCCTTGGAATGCTAGTTGGAGTAATAAATCTCTGGAACAGATTTGG
AATCACACGACCTGGATGGAGTGGGACAGAGAAATTAACAATTACACAAGCTTAATACACTCCTTAATTG
AAGAATCGCAAAACCAGCAAGAAAAGAATGAACAAGAATTATTGGAATTAGATAAATGGGCAAGTTTGTG
GAATTGGTTTAACATAACAAATTGGCTGTGGTATATAAAATTATTCATAATGATAGTAGGAGGCTTGGTA
GGTTTAAGAATAGTTTTTGCTGTACTTTCTATAGTGAATAGAGTTAGGCAGGGATATTCACCATTATCGT
TTCAGACCCACCTCCCAACCCCGAGGGGACCCAGAGAGGGCCTATTTCCCATGATTCCTTCATATTTGCA
TATACGATACAAGGCTGTTAGAGAGATAATTAGAATTAATTTGACTGTAAACACAAAGATATTAGTACAA
AATACGTGACGTAGAAAGTAATAATTTCTTGGGTAGTTTGCAGTTTTAAAATTATGTTTTAAAATGGACT
ATCATATGCTTACCGTAACTTGAAAGTATTTCGATTTCTTGGCTTTATATATCTTGTGGAAAGGACGAAA
CACCGCTGGTGCAACTGCTTGTTGAGTTTAAGAGCTATGCTGGAAACAGCATAGCAAGTTTAAATAAGGC
TAGTCCGTTATCAACTTGAAAAAGTGGCACCGAGTCGGTGCTTTTTTTGAATTCTAGATCTTGAGACAAA
TGGCAGTATTCATCCACAATTTTAAAAGAAAAGGGGGGATTGGGGGGTACAGTGCAGGGGAAAGAATAGT
AGACATAATAGCAACAGACATACAAACTAAAGAATTACAAAAACAAATTACAAAAATTCAAAATTTTCGG
GTTTATTACAGGGACAGCAGAGATCCACTTTGGCGCCGGCTCGAGTGGCTCCGGTGCCCGTCAGTGGGCA
GAGCGCACATCGCCCACAGTCCCCGAGAAGTTGGGGGGAGGGGTCGGCAATTGAACCGGTGCCTAGAGAA
GGTGGCGCGGGGTAAACTGGGAAAGTGATGTCGTGTACTGGCTCCGCCTTTTTCCCGAGGGTGGGGGAGA
ACCGTATATAAGTGCAGTAGTCGCCGTGAACGTTCTTTTTCGCAACGGGTTTGCCGCCAGAACACAGGTG
TCGTGACGCGGGATCCGCCACCATGACCGAGTACAAGCCCACGGTGCGCCTCGCCACCCGCGACGACGTC
CCCAGGGCCGTACGCACCCTCGCCGCCGCGTTCGCCGACTACCCCGCCACGCGCCACACCGTCGATCCGG
ACCGCCACATCGAGCGGGTCACCGAGCTGCAAGAACTCTTCCTCACGCGCGTCGGGCTCGACATCGGCAA
GGTGTGGGTCGCGGACGACGGCGCCGCGGTGGCGGTCTGGACCACGCCGGAGAGCGTCGAAGCGGGGGCG
GTGTTCGCCGAGATCGGCCCGCGCATGGCCGAGTTGAGCGGTTCCCGGCTGGCCGCGCAGCAACAGATGG
AAGGCCTCCTGGCGCCGCACCGGCCCAAGGAGCCCGCGTGGTTCCTGGCCACCGTCGGAGTCTCGCCCGA
CCACCAGGGCAAGGGTCTGGGCAGCGCCGTCGTGCTCCCCGGAGTGGAGGCGGCCGAGCGCGCCGGGGTG
CCCGCCTTCCTGGAGACCTCCGCGCCCCGCAACCTCCCCTTCTACGAGCGGCTCGGCTTCACCGTCACCG
CCGACGTCGAGGTGCCCGAAGGACCGCGCACCTGGTGCATGACCCGCAAGCCCGGTGCCTGAACGCGTTA
AGTCGACAATCAACCTCTGGATTACAAAATTTGTGAAAGATTGACTGGTATTCTTAACTATGTTGCTCCT
TTTACGCTATGTGGATACGCTGCTTTAATGCCTTTGTATCATGCTATTGCTTCCCGTATGGCTTTCATTT
TCTCCTCCTTGTATAAATCCTGGTTGCTGTCTCTTTATGAGGAGTTGTGGCCCGTTGTCAGGCAACGTGG
CGTGGTGTGCACTGTGTTTGCTGACGCAACCCCCACTGGTTGGGGCATTGCCACCACCTGTCAGCTCCTT
TCCGGGACTTTCGCTTTCCCCCTCCCTATTGCCACGGCGGAACTCATCGCCGCCTGCCTTGCCCGCTGCT
GGACAGGGGCTCGGCTGTTGGGCACTGACAATTCCGTGGTGTTGTCGGGGAAATCATCGTCCTTTCCTTG
GCTGCTCGCCTGTGTTGCCACCTGGATTCTGCGCGGGACGTCCTTCTGCTACGTCCCTTCGGCCCTCAAT
CCAGCGGACCTTCCTTCCCGCGGCCTGCTGCCGGCTCTGCGGCCTCTTCCGCGTCTTCGCCTTCGCCCTC
AGACGAGTCGGATCTCCCTTTGGGCCGCCTCCCCGCGTCGACTTTAAGACCAATGACTTACAAGGCAGCT
GTAGATCTTAGCCACTTTTTAAAAGAAAAGGGGGGACTGGAAGGGCTAATTCACTCCCAACGAAGACAAG
ATCTGCTTTTTGCTTGTACTGGGTCTCTCTGGTTAGACCAGATCTGAGCCTGGGAGCTCTCTGGCTAACT
AGGGAACCCACTGCTTAAGCCTCAATAAAGCTTGCCTTGAGTGCTTCAAGTAGTGTGTGCCCGTCTGTTG
TGTGACTCTGGTAACTAGAGATCCCTCAGACCCTTTTAGTCAGTGTGGAAAATCTCTAGCAGTACGTATA
GTAGTTCATGTCATCTTATTATTCAGTATTTATAACTTGCAAAGAAATGAATATCAGAGAGTGAGAGGAA
CTTGTTTATTGCAGCTTATAATGGTTACAAATAAAGCAATAGCATCACAAATTTCACAAATAAAGCATTT
TTTTCACTGCATTCTAGTTGTGGTTTGTCCAAACTCATCAATGTATCTTATCATGTCTGGCTCTAGCTAT
CCCGCCCCTAACTCCGCCCATCCCGCCCCTAACTCCGCCCAGTTCCGCCCATTCTCCGCCCCATGGCTGA
CTAATTTTTTTTATTTATGCAGAGGCCGAGGCCGCCTCGGCCTCTGAGCTATTCCAGAAGTAGTGAGGAG
GCTTTTTTGGAGGCCTAGGGACGTACCCAATTCGCCCTATAGTGAGTCGTATTACGCGCGCTCACTGGCC
GTCGTTTTACAACGTCGTGACTGGGAAAACCCTGGCGTTACCCAACTTAATCGCCTTGCAGCACATCCCC
CTTTCGCCAGCTGGCGTAATAGCGAAGAGGCCCGCACCGATCGCCCTTCCCAACAGTTGCGCAGCCTGAA
TGGCGAATGGG
[124 nt withheld, positions 4912-5035]
C
[91 nt withheld, positions 5037-5127]
A
[49 nt withheld, positions 5129-5177]
CCTTTGACGTTGGAGTCCACGTTCTTT
[37 nt withheld, positions 5205-5241]
ACCCTATCTCGGTCTATTCTTTTGATTTATAAGGGATTTTGCCGATTTCGGCCTATTGGTTAAAAAATGA
GCTGATTTAACAAAAATTTAACGCGAATTTTAACAAAATATTAACGCTTACAATTTAGGTGGCACTTTTC
GGGGAAATGTGCGCGGAACCCCTATTTGTTTATTTTTCTAAATACATTCAAATATGTATCCGCTCATGAG
ACAATAACCCTGATAAATGCTTCAATAATATTGAAAAAGGAAGAGTATGAGTATTCAACATTTCCGTGTC
GCCCTTATTCCCTTTTTTGCGGCATTTTGCCTTCCTGTTTTTGCTCACCCAGAAACGCTGGTGAAAGTAA
AAGATGCTGAAGATCAGTTGGGTGCACGAGTGGGTTACATCGAACTGGATCTCAACAGCGGTAAGATCCT
TGAGAGTTTTCGCCCCGAAGAACGTTTTCCAATGATGAGCACTTTTAAAGTTCTGCTATGTGGCGCGGTA
TTATCCCGTATTGACGCCGGGCAAGAGCAACTCGGTCGCCGCATACACTATTCTCAGAATGACTTGGTTG
AGTACTCACCAGTCACAGAAAAGCATCTTACGGATGGCATGACAGTAAGAGAATTATGCAGTGCTGCCAT
AACCATGAGTGATAACACTGCGGCCAACTTACTTCTGACAACGATCGGAGGACCGAAGGAGCTAACCGCT
TTTTTGCACAACATGGGGGATCATGTAACTCGCCTTGATCGTTGGGAACCGGAGCTGAATGAAGCCATAC
CAAACGACGAGCGTGACACCACGATGCCTGTAGCAATGGCAACAACGTTGCGCAAACTATTAACTGGCGA
ACTACTTACTCTAGCTTCCCGGCAACAATTAATAGACTGGATGGAGGCGGATAAAGTTGCAGGACCACTT
CTGCGCTCGGCCCTTCCGGCTGGCTGGTTTATTGCTGATAAATCTGGAGCCGGTGAGCGTGGGTCTCGCG
GTATCATTGCAGCACTGGGGCCAGATGGTAAGCCCTCCCGTATCGTAGTTATCTACACGACGGGGAGTCA
GGCAACTATGGATGAACGAAATAGACAGATCGCTGAGATAGGTGCCTCACTGATTAAGCATTGGTAACTG
TCAGACCAAGTTTACTCATATATACTTTAGATTGATTTAAAACTTCATTTTTAATTTAAAAGGATCTAGG
TGAAGATCCTTTTTGATAATCTCATGACCAAAATCCCTTAACGTGAGTTTTCGTTCCACTGAGCGTCAGA
CCCCGTAGAAAAGATCAAAGGATCTTCTTGAGATCCTTTTTTTCTGCGCGTAATCTGCTGCTTGCAAACA
AAAAAACCACCGCTACCAGCGGTGGTTTGTTTGCCGGATCAAGAGCTACCAACTCTTTTTCCGAAGGTAA
CTGGCTTCAGCAGAGCGCAGATACCAAATACTGTTCTTCTAGTGTAGCCGTAGTTAGGCCACCACTTCAA
GAACTCTGTAGCACCGCCTACATACCTCGCTCTGCTAATCCTGTTACCAGTGGCTGCTGCCAGTGGCGAT
AAGTCGTGTCTTACCGGGTTGGACTCAAGACGATAGTTACCGGATAAGGCGCAGCGGTCGGGCTGAACGG
GGGGTTCGTGCACACAGCCCAGCTTGGAGCGAACGACCTACACCGAACTGAGATACCTACAGCGTGAGCT
ATGAGAAAGCGCCACGCTTCCCGAAGGGAGAAAGGCGGACAGGTATCCGGTAAGCGGCAGGGTCGGAACA
GGAGAGCGCACGAGGGAGCTTCCAGGGGGAAACGCCTGGTATCTTTATAGTCCTGTCGGGTTTCGCCACC
TCTGACTTGAGCGTCGATTTTTGTGATGCTCGTCAGGGGGGCGGAGCCTATGGAAAAACGCCAGCAACGC
GGCCTTTTTACGGTTCCTGGCCTTTTGCTGGCCTTTTGCTCACATGTTCTTTCCTGCGTTATCCCCTGAT
TCTGTGGATAACCGTATTACCGCCTTTGAGTGAGCTGATACCGCTCGCCGCAGCCGAACGACCGAGCGCA
GCGAGTCAGTGAGCGAGGAAGCGGAAGAGCG
Features (pLannotate 1.2.2; 27 found; start..end, strand, type, name):
    103..124     +  protein_bind   CAP binding site: CAP binding activates transcription in the presence of cAMP. E. coli catabolite activator protein
    139..169     +  promoter       lac promoter: promoter for the E. coli lac operon
    177..193     +  protein_bind   lac operator: The lac repressor binds to the lac operator to inhibit transcription in E. coli. This inhibition can be relieved by adding lactose or isopropyl-β-D-thiogalactopyranoside (IPTG). lac repressor encoded by lacI
    238..256     +  promoter       T3 promoter: promoter for bacteriophage T3 RNA polymerase
    284..510     +  promoter       RSV promoter: Rous sarcoma virus enhancer/promoter
    511..691     +  LTR            5' LTR (truncated): truncated 5' long terminal repeat (LTR) from HIV-1
    738..863     +  misc_feature   HIV-1 Ψ: packaging signal of human immunodeficiency virus type 1
    847..1210    +  CDS            HIV-1 gag (fragment): gag protein from human immunodeficiency virus 1; gag
   1356..1589    +  misc_feature   RRE: The Rev response element (RRE) of HIV-1 allows for Rev-dependent mRNA export from the nucleus to the cytoplasm.
   1966..1992    +  CDS            Rev (fragment): human immunodeficiency virus 1 (HIV-1) Rev protein; rev; enhances nuclear export of unspliced and incompletely spliced viral mRNAs
   1996..2236    +  promoter       U6 promoter: RNA polymerase III promoter for human U6 snRNA
   2284..2351    +  misc_RNA       tracrRNA (fragment): trans-activating CRISPR RNA for the Streptococcus pyogenes CRISPR/Cas9 system
   2400..2517    +  misc_feature   cPPT/CTS: central polypurine tract and central termination sequence of HIV-1
   2586..2797    +  promoter       EF-1α core promoter: core promoter for human elongation factor EF-1α
   2823..3422    +  CDS            PuroR (fragment): puromycin N-acetyltransferase; pac from Streptomyces; confers resistance to puromycin
   3438..4026    +  misc_feature   WPRE: woodchuck hepatitis virus posttranscriptional regulatory element
   4077..4096    +  misc_feature   cPPT/CTS (fragment): central polypurine tract and central termination sequence of HIV-1
   4098..4331    +  LTR            3' LTR (ΔU3): self-inactivating 3' long terminal repeat (LTR) from HIV-1
   4409..4530    +  polyA_signal   SV40 poly(A) signal: SV40 polyadenylation signal
   4570..4705    +  rep_origin     SV40 ori: SV40 origin of replication
   4726..4744    -  promoter       T7 promoter: promoter for bacteriophage T7 RNA polymerase
   4752..4907    +  CDS            lacZα (fragment): LacZα fragment of β-galactosidase; lacZ fragment
   4912..5340    +  rep_origin     f1 ori (sequence partly withheld): f1 bacteriophage origin of replication; arrow indicates direction of (+) strand synthesis
   5393..5497    +  promoter       AmpR promoter: bla
   5498..6358    +  CDS            AmpR: β-lactamase; bla; confers resistance to ampicillin, carbenicillin, and related antibiotics
   6529..7117    +  rep_origin     ori: high-copy-number ColE1/pMB1/pBR322/pUC origin of replication
   7300..90      +  CDS            lacI (fragment) (across the origin): lac repressor; lacI; The lac repressor binds to the lac operator to inhibit transcription in E. coli. This inhibition can be relieved by adding lactose or isopropyl-β-D-thiogalactopyranoside (IPTG).
