[The description below was written by a language model from this plasmid's Addgene catalogue record and pLannotate feature annotations shown in this document.]
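Description:
KNSTRN D11.2 gRNA is a third-generation lentiviral CRISPR guide plasmid built on the pLenti-sgRNA backbone, carrying a single guide RNA directed against the human KNSTRN gene. It belongs to a series of guide constructs made for a large-scale Cas9 knockout analysis of cell-cycle genes. In bacteria it is maintained through a high-copy ColE1/pUC-type origin and selected with ampicillin via the β-lactamase gene. An f1 origin, an SV40 origin and remnants of lac and phage promoter elements are also present in the backbone. The catalogue gives a backbone size of 9151 bp without insert, whereas the sequenced record is 7,302 nt. A likely explanation is loss of a stuffer fragment when the guide was cloned, but the record does not say so.

The guide oligonucleotide was inserted between two BsmBI sites, which were destroyed in the process. This places the spacer directly downstream of the human U6 RNA polymerase III promoter and upstream of the Streptococcus pyogenes tracrRNA-derived scaffold, so a complete sgRNA is transcribed. A second cassette uses the EF-1α core promoter to drive puromycin N-acetyltransferase, followed by a WPRE to enhance expression, allowing selection of transduced mammalian cells.

Both cassettes lie within the lentiviral transfer unit. An RSV promoter drives a truncated HIV-1 5' LTR, making genomic RNA production Tat-independent. The Ψ packaging signal, a partial gag sequence, the RRE and cPPT/CTS support packaging, nuclear export and nuclear import. The ΔU3 3' LTR makes the integrated provirus self-inactivating.

No Cas9 is encoded, so the nuclease must be supplied separately, for example from a Cas9-expressing cell line. The plasmid is used to generate KNSTRN knockouts in human cells.
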