Addgene plasmid #90728: KNSTRN D11.2 gRNA
Purpose: 3rd generation lentiviral gRNA plasmid targeting human KNSTRN
Depositing lab: Iain Cheeseman. Depositing organization: Whitehead Institute for Biomedical Research. Publication: Large-Scale Analysis of CRISPR/Cas9 Cell-Cycle Knockouts Reveals the Diversity of p53-Dependent Responses to Cell-Cycle Defects. McKinley KL, Cheeseman IM. Dev Cell. 2017 Feb 27;40(4):405-420.e2. doi: 10.1016/j.devcel.2017.01.012. Epub 2017 Feb 16. PubMed 28216383.
Backbone
  Vector backbone: pLenti-sgRNA
  Backbone manufacturer: Eric Lander & David Sabatini labs (Addgene plasmid #71409)
  Backbone size w/o insert (bp): 9151
  Vector type: Lentiviral, CRISPR
  Selectable markers: Puromycin
Growth in bacteria
  Bacterial resistance: Ampicillin, 100 μg/mL
  Growth temperature: 37°C
  Growth strain: NEB Stable
  Copy number: Unknown
Gene/Insert
  Gene/Insert name: KNSTRN (Guide Designation D11.2) (alt name: pKMKO series)
  gRNA/shRNA sequence: CACCgCTGGTGCAACTGCTTGTTGA
  Species: H. sapiens (human)
  Promoter: U6
  Cloning method: Restriction Enzyme; 5′ cloning site BsmBI (destroyed during cloning); 3′ cloning site BsmBI (destroyed during cloning)
  Sequencing primers: 5′ hU6-F (5'-GAGGGCCTATTTCCCATGATT-3'); 3′ EF1a-R (5'-CACGGCGACTACTGCACTTA-3')
Terms and licenses: Academic/Nonprofit Terms; Industry Terms: Not Available to Industry
Depositor comments: Please note that gRNA target sequence listed is not strictly the 20nt spacer sequence, but also contains the 5' BsmBI overhang. For more information about knockout human cell lines generated using this plasmid, please see http://cellcycleknockouts.wi.mit.edu/ .
How to cite: KNSTRN D11.2 gRNA was a gift from Iain Cheeseman (Addgene plasmid # 90728 ; http://n2t.net/addgene:90728 ; RRID:Addgene_90728)
